Addgene plasmid #66322: GPR146-Tango
Purpose: Expression of G protein-coupled receptors for PRESTO-Tango: parallel receptorome expression and screening via transcriptional output, with transcriptional activation following arrestin translocation
Depositing lab: Bryan Roth. Publication: PRESTO-Tango as an open-source resource for interrogation of the druggable human GPCRome. Kroeze WK, Sassano MF, Huang XP, Lansu K, McCorvy JD, Giguere PM, Sciaky N, Roth BL. Nat Struct Mol Biol. 2015 May;22(5):362-9. doi: 10.1038/nsmb.3014. Epub 2015 Apr 20. PubMed 25895059.
Backbone
  Vector backbone: empty Tango
  Backbone size w/o insert (bp): 6632
  Vector type: Mammalian Expression
  Selectable markers: Neomycin (select with G418)
Growth in bacteria
  Bacterial resistance: Ampicillin, 100 μg/mL
  Growth temperature: 37°C
  Growth strain: DH5alpha
  Copy number: High Copy
Gene/Insert
  Gene/Insert name: GPR146
  Species: H. sapiens (human)
  Insert size (bp): 999
  Entrez Gene: GPR146 (a.k.a. PGR8)
  Promoter: CMV
  Tag / fusion protein: FLAG (N terminal on backbone)
  Cloning method: Restriction Enzyme; 5′ cloning site NotI (not destroyed); 3′ cloning site XhoI (unknown if destroyed)
  Sequencing primers: 5′ CMV-F; 3′ Tet-R
Terms and licenses: Academic/Nonprofit Terms; Industry Terms: Not Available to Industry
Depositor comments: Please note: Most of the PRESTO-Tango vectors do not contain the XhoI cut site downstream of the tTA sequence and instead carry an XbaI site. If you need to perform an XhoI digest we recommend sequencing with a forward primer at the C-terminus of tTA to determine which of the two sites is present. Suggested primer: 5-gagctccacttagacggcgagg-3. Original backbone was pcDNA3.1(+). These plasmids were generated as part of the Illuminating the Druggable Genome (IDG) program sponsored by the NIH Common Fund. The goal of this program is to identify, gather, and distribute information and resources for proteins that currently are not well-studied yet belong to commonly drug-targeted protein families: protein kinases, non-olfactory G-protein coupled receptors (GPCRs), and ion channels. The IDG program is designed to develop fundamental research tools for understudied proteins, elucidate their function, and disseminate the IDG-related resources and data to the greater scientific community.
How to cite: GPR146-Tango was a gift from Bryan Roth (Addgene plasmid # 66322 ; http://n2t.net/addgene:66322 ; RRID:Addgene_66322)
