[The description below was written by a language model from this plasmid's Addgene catalogue record and the feature table of its GenBank file.]
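Description:
GPR146-Tango is a mammalian expression plasmid from the PRESTO-Tango collection, built on an "empty Tango" backbone of about 6.6 kb that the depositor notes was derived from pcDNA3.1(+). It is propagated in E. coli as a high-copy plasmid under ampicillin selection and carries a neomycin resistance marker so that transfected mammalian cells can be selected with G418. The insert is the human orphan G protein-coupled receptor GPR146 (also known as PGR8), roughly 1 kb, cloned by restriction digestion with NotI at the 5′ end. The 3′ site is nominally XhoI, although the depositor cautions that most vectors in the series carry XbaI instead, downstream of the tTA sequence. Expression is driven by the CMV promoter, and the backbone supplies an N-terminal FLAG tag that can be used to detect the receptor.

The construct is intended for the Tango assay format, in which receptor activation is converted into a transcriptional readout following arrestin translocation. The record indicates that a tTA transcriptional activator sequence lies downstream of the receptor, consistent with a receptor–tTA fusion whose released activator drives a reporter, but the other components of the fusion module are not itemised. The plasmid was produced under a programme aimed at generating tools for understudied members of druggable protein families, and is suited to parallel ligand screening of GPR146 alongside other GPCRs. The available GenBank record covers only 980 bp of the plasmid and annotates just a T7 promoter/primer site, so it does not document the receptor, the tTA, the markers or the origin of replication.
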