LOCUS       Exported 980 bp ds-DNA linear SYN 12-JUN-2021
DEFINITION  Expression of G protein-coupled receptors for PRESTO-Tango: parallel
            receptorome expression and screening via transcriptional output,
            with transcriptional activation following arrestin translocation.
ACCESSION   .
VERSION     .
KEYWORDS    GPR146-Tango
SOURCE      synthetic DNA construct
  ORGANISM  synthetic DNA construct
REFERENCE   1 (bases 1 to 980)
  AUTHORS   Kroeze WK, Sassano MF, Huang XP, Lansu K, McCorvy JD, Giguere PM,
            Sciaky N, Roth BL
  TITLE     PRESTO-Tango as an open-source resource for interrogation of the
            druggable human GPCRome.
  JOURNAL   Nat Struct Mol Biol. 2015 May;22(5):362-9. doi: 10.1038/nsmb.3014.
            Epub 2015 Apr 20.
  PUBMED    25895059
REFERENCE   2 (bases 1 to 980)
  AUTHORS   .
  TITLE     Direct Submission
  JOURNAL   Exported Jun 12, 2021 from SnapGene Server 1.1.58
            http://www.snapgene.com
FEATURES             Location/Qualifiers
     source          1..980
                     /organism="synthetic DNA construct"
                     /mol_type="other DNA"
     primer_bind     47..66
                     /label=T7
                     /note="T7 promoter, forward primer"
     promoter        47..65
                     /label=T7 promoter
                     /note="promoter for bacteriophage T7 RNA polymerase"
ORIGIN
        1 ctctctggct aactagagaa cccactgctt actggcttat cgaaattaat acgactcact
       61 atagggagac ccaagctggc tagcgtttaa acttaagctt ggtaccgagc tcggatccac
      121 tagtccagtg tggtggaatt ctgcagatat ccagcacagt ggcggccgcg ccaccatgaa
      181 gacgatcatc gccctgagct acatcttctg cctggtattc gccgactaca aggacgatga
      241 tgacgccagc atcgatatgt ggtcctgtag ctggttcaac ggtaccgggt tggtcgaaga
      301 gcttccggcg tgccaggacc tgcagctggg acttagcctc ctcagcctgc tgggtctggt
      361 ggtcggtgtg cctgtgggct tgtgctataa tgcgttgctg gtgttggcca acctgcactc
      421 aaaggcttct atgaccatgc ctgacgttta ctttgttaat atggccgttg cagggcttgt
      481 gttgagtgcc ttggcacctg tccatctgct cgggcctccc agcagcaggt gggctctgtg
      541 gagcgtgggc ggcgaagtgc atgtcgccct ccagattcca tttaatgtat cctccctggt
      601 tgctatgtac agtacagctc ttctgtcact ggatcattac attgagcggg ctctcccaag
      661 aacgtatatg gcatccgttt acaacacacg ccacgtatgc ggttttgtgt gggggggagc
      721 gctgttgact tcatttagtt ctctgttgtt ctacatttgc agtcacgtga gcacccgggc
      781 cctcgaatgt gctaaaatgc agaacgccga ggcagcagat gctaccctgg tgtttatcgg
      841 atacgtggtg cctgccctgg ccaccctgta tgcattggtg cttctgagtc gcgtccgaag
      901 ggaagacact ccgcttgata gggacactgg acggctggaa ccaagcgccc acaggctgtt
      961 ggtcgcgaca gtgtgcaccc
//
