>Addgene plasmid #66322 | GPR146-Tango | depositor partial sequence | sequence record 113257 | empty Tango
GACGGATCGGGAGATCTCCCGATCCCCTATGGTGCACTCTCAGTACAATCTGCTCTGATGCCGCATAGTT
AAGCCAGTATCTGCTCCCTGCTTGTGTGTTGGAGGTCGCTGAGTAGTGCGCGAGCAAAATTTAAGCTACA
ACAAGGCAAGGCTTGACCGACAATTGCATGAAGAATCTGCTTAGGGTTAGGCGTTTTGCGCTGCTTCGCG
ATGTACGGGCCAGATATACGCGTTGACATTGATTATTGACTAGTTATTAATAGTAATCAATTACGGGGTC
ATTAGTTCATAGCCCATATATGGAGTTCCGCGTTACATAACTTACGGTAAATGGCCCGCCTGGCTGACCG
CCCAACGACCCCCGCCCATTGACGTCAATAATGACGTATGTTCCCATAGTAACGCCAATAGGGACTTTCC
ATTGACGTCAATGGGTGGAGTATTTACGGTAAACTGCCCACTTGGCAGTACATCAAGTGTATCATATGCC
AAGTACGCCCCCTATTGACGTCAATGACGGTAAATGGCCCGCCTGGCATTATGCCCAGTACATGACCTTA
TGGGACTTTCCTACTTGGCAGTACATCTACGTATTAGTCATCGCTATTACCATGGTGATGCGGTTTTGGC
AGTACATCAATGGGCGTGGATAGCGGTTTGACTCACGGGGATTTCCAAGTCTCCACCCCATTGACGTCAA
TGGGAGTTTGTTTTGGCACCAAAATCAACGGGACTTTCCAAAATGTCGTAACAACTCCGCCCCATTGACG
CAAATGGGCGGTAGGCGTGTACGGTGGGAGGTCTATATAAGCAGAGCTCTCTGGCTAACTAGAGAACCCA
CTGCTTACTGGCTTATCGAAATTAATACGACTCACTATAGGGAGACCCAAGCTGGCTAGCGTTTAAACTT
AAGCTTGGTACCGAGCTCGGATCCACTAGTCCAGTGTGGTGGAATTCTGCAGATATCCAGCACAGTGGCG
GCCGCGCCACCATGAAGACGATCATCGCCCTGAGCTACATCTTCTGCCTGGTATTCGCCGACTACAAGGA
CGATGATGACGCCAGCATCGATACCGGTGGACGCACCCCACCCAGCCTGGGTCCCCAAGATGAGTCCTGC
ACCACCGCCAGCTCCTCCCTGGCCAAGGACACTTCATCGACCGGTGAGAACCTGTACTTCCAGCTAAGAT
TAGATAAAAGTAAAGTGATTAACAGCGCATTAGAGCTGCTTAATGAGGTCGGAATCGAAGGTTTAACAAC
CCGTAAACTCGCCCAGAAGCTAGGTGTAGAGCAGCCTACATTGTATTGGCATGTAAAAAATAAGCGGGCT
TTGCTCGACGCCTTAGCCATTGAGATGTTAGATAGGCACCATACTCACTTTTGCCCTTTAGAAGGGGAAA
GCTGGCAAGATTTTTTACGTAATAACGCTAAAAGTTTTAGATGTGCTTTACTAAGTCATCGCGATGGAGC
AAAAGTACATTTAGGTACACGGCCTACAGAAAAACAGTATGAAACTCTCGAAAATCAATTAGCCTTTTTA
TGCCAACAAGGTTTTTCACTAGAGAATGCATTATATGCACTCAGCGCTGTGGGGCATTTTACTTTAGGTT
GCGTATTGGAAGATCAAGAGCATCAAGTCGCTAAAGAAGAAAGGGAAACACCTACTACTGATAGTATGCC
GCCATTATTACGACAAGCTATCGAATTATTTGATCACCAAGGTGCAGAGCCAGCCTTCTTATTCGGCCTT
GAATTGATCATATGCGGATTAGAAAAACAACTTAAATGTGAAAGTGGGTCCGCGTACAGCCGCGCGCGTA
CGAAAAACAATTACGGGTCTACCATCGAGGGCCTGCTCGATCTCCCGGACGACGACGCCCCCGAAGAGGC
GGGGCTGGCGGCTCCGCGCCTGTCCTTTCTCCCCGCGGGACACACGCGCAGACTGTCGACGGCCCCCCCG
ACCGATGTCAGCCTGGGGGACGAGCTCCACTTAGACGGCGAGGACGTGGCGATGGCGCATGCCGACGCGC
TAGACGATTTCGATCTGGACATGTTGGGGGACGGGGATTCCCCGGGTCCGGGATTTACCCCCCACGACTC
CGCCCCCTACGGCGCTCTGGATATGGCCGACTTCGAGTTTGAGCAGATGTTTACCGATGCCCTTGGAATT
GACGAGTACGGTGGGTAGCTCGAGTCTAGAGGGCCCGTTTAAACCCGCTGATCAGCCTCGACTGTGCCTT
CTAGTTGCCAGCCATCTGTTGTTTGCCCCTCCCCCGTGCCTTCCTTGACCCTGGAAGGTGCCACTCCCAC
TGTCCTTTCCTAATAAAATGAGGAAATTGCATCGCATTGTCTGAGTAGGTGTCATTCTATTCTGGGGGGT
GGGGTGGGGCAGGACAGCAAGGGGGAGGATTGGGAAGACAATAGCAGGCATGCTGGGGATGCGGTGGGCT
CTATGGCTTCTGAGGCGGAAAGAACCAGCTGGGGCTCTAGGGGGTATCCCC
[124 nt withheld, positions 2502-2625]
C
[91 nt withheld, positions 2627-2717]
A
[49 nt withheld, positions 2719-2767]
CCTTTGACGTTGGAGTCCACGTTCTTT
[37 nt withheld, positions 2795-2831]
ACCCTATCTCGGTCTATTCTTTTGATTTATAAGGGATTTTGCCGATTTCGGCCTATTGGTTAAAAAATGA
GCTGATTTAACAAAAATTTAACGCGAATTAATTCTGTGGAATGTGTGTCAGTTAGGGTGTGGAAAGTCCC
CAGGCTCCCCAGCAGGCAGAAGTATGCAAAGCATGCATCTCAATTAGTCAGCAACCAGGTGTGGAAAGTC
CCCAGGCTCCCCAGCAGGCAGAAGTATGCAAAGCATGCATCTCAATTAGTCAGCAACCATAGTCCCGCCC
CTAACTCCGCCCATCCCGCCCCTAACTCCGCCCAGTTCCGCCCATTCTCCGCCCCATGGCTGACTAATTT
TTTTTATTTATGCAGAGGCCGAGGCCGCCTCTGCCTCTGAGCTATTCCAGAAGTAGTGAGGAGGCTTTTT
TGGAGGCCTAGGCTTTTGCAAAAAGCTCCCGGGAGCTTGTATATCCATTTTCGGATCTGATCAAGAGACA
GGATGAGGATCGTTTCGCATGATTGAACAAGATGGATTGCACGCAGGTTCTCCGGCCGCTTGGGTGGAGA
GGCTATTCGGCTATGACTGGGCACAACAGACAATCGGCTGCTCTGATGCCGCCGTGTTCCGGCTGTCAGC
GCAGGGGCGCCCGGTTCTTTTTGTCAAGACCGACCTGTCCGGTGCCCTGAATGAACTGCAGGACGAGGCA
GCGCGGCTATCGTGGCTGGCCACGACGGGCGTTCCTTGCGCAGCTGTGCTCGACGTTGTCACTGAAGCGG
GAAGGGACTGGCTGCTATTGGGCGAAGTGCCGGGGCAGGATCTCCTGTCATCTCACCTTGCTCCTGCCGA
GAAAGTATCCATCATGGCTGATGCAATGCGGCGGCTGCATACGCTTGATCCGGCTACCTGCCCATTCGAC
CACCAAGCGAAACATCGCATCGAGCGAGCACGTACTCGGATGGAAGCCGGTCTTGTCGATCAGGATGATC
TGGACGAAGAGCATCAGGGGCTCGCGCCAGCCGAACTGTTCGCCAGGCTCAAGGCGCGCATGCCCGACGG
CGAGGATCTCGTCGTGACCCATGGCGATGCCTGCTTGCCGAATATCATGGTGGAAAATGGCCGCTTTTCT
GGATTCATCGACTGTGGCCGGCTGGGTGTGGCGGACCGCTATCAGGACATAGCGTTGGCTACCCGTGATA
TTGCTGAAGAGCTTGGCGGCGAATGGGCTGACCGCTTCCTCGTGCTTTACGGTATCGCCGCTCCCGATTC
GCAGCGCATCGCCTTCTATCGCCTTCTTGACGAGTTCTTCTGAGCGGGACTCTGGGGTTCGAAATGACCG
ACCAAGCGACGCCCAACCTGCCATCACGAGATTTCGATTCCACCGCCGCCTTCTATGAAAGGTTGGGCTT
CGGAATCGTTTTCCGGGACGCCGGCTGGATGATCCTCCAGCGCGGGGATCTCATGCTGGAGTTCTTCGCC
CACCCCAACTTGTTTATTGCAGCTTATAATGGTTACAAATAAAGCAATAGCATCACAAATTTCACAAATA
AAGCATTTTTTTCACTGCATTCTAGTTGTGGTTTGTCCAAACTCATCAATGTATCTTATCATGTCTGTAT
ACCGTCGACCTCTAGCTAGAGCTTGGCGTAATCATGGTCATAGCTGTTTCCTGTGTGAAATTGTTATCCG
CTCACAATTCCACACAACATACGAGCCGGAAGCATAAAGTGTAAAGCCTGGGGTGCCTAATGAGTGAGCT
AACTCACATTAATTGCGTTGCGCTCACTGCCCGCTTTCCAGTCGGGAAACCTGTCGTGCCAGCTGCATTA
ATGAATCGGCCAACGCGCGGGGAGAGGCGGTTTGCGTATTGGGCGCTCTTCCGCTTCCTCGCTCACTGAC
TCGCTGCGCTCGGTCGTTCGGCTGCGGCGAGCGGTATCAGCTCACTCAAAGGCGGTAATACGGTTATCCA
CAGAATCAGGGGATAACGCAGGAAAGAACATGTGAGCAAAAGGCCAGCAAAAGGCCAGGAACCGTAAAAA
GGCCGCGTTGCTGGCGTTTTTCCATAGGCTCCGCCCCCCTGACGAGCATCACAAAAATCGACGCTCAAGT
CAGAGGTGGCGAAACCCGACAGGACTATAAAGATACCAGGCGTTTCCCCCTGGAAGCTCCCTCGTGCGCT
CTCCTGTTCCGACCCTGCCGCTTACCGGATACCTGTCCGCCTTTCTCCCTTCGGGAAGCGTGGCGCTTTC
TCATAGCTCACGCTGTAGGTATCTCAGTTCGGTGTAGGTCGTTCGCTCCAAGCTGGGCTGTGTGCACGAA
CCCCCCGTTCAGCCCGACCGCTGCGCCTTATCCGGTAACTATCGTCTTGAGTCCAACCCGGTAAGACACG
ACTTATCGCCACTGGCAGCAGCCACTGGTAACAGGATTAGCAGAGCGAGGTATGTAGGCGGTGCTACAGA
GTTCTTGAAGTGGTGGCCTAACTACGGCTACACTAGAAGAACAGTATTTGGTATCTGCGCTCTGCTGAAG
CCAGTTACCTTCGGAAAAAGAGTTGGTAGCTCTTGATCCGGCAAACAAACCACCGCTGGTAGCGGTTTTT
TTGTTTGCAAGCAGCAGATTACGCGCAGAAAAAAAGGATCTCAAGAAGATCCTTTGATCTTTTCTACGGG
GTCTGACGCTCAGTGGAACGAAAACTCACGTTAAGGGATTTTGGTCATGAGATTATCAAAAAGGATCTTC
ACCTAGATCCTTTTAAATTAAAAATGAAGTTTTAAATCAATCTAAAGTATATATGAGTAAACTTGGTCTG
ACAGTTACCAATGCTTAATCAGTGAGGCACCTATCTCAGCGATCTGTCTATTTCGTTCATCCATAGTTGC
CTGACTCCCCGTCGTGTAGATAACTACGATACGGGAGGGCTTACCATCTGGCCCCAGTGCTGCAATGATA
CCGCGAGACCCACGCTCACCGGCTCCAGATTTATCAGCAATAAACCAGCCAGCCGGAAGGGCCGAGCGCA
GAAGTGGTCCTGCAACTTTATCCGCCTCCATCCAGTCTATTAATTGTTGCCGGGAAGCTAGAGTAAGTAG
TTCGCCAGTTAATAGTTTGCGCAACGTTGTTGCCATTGCTACAGGCATCGTGGTGTCACGCTCGTCGTTT
GGTATGGCTTCATTCAGCTCCGGTTCCCAACGATCAAGGCGAGTTACATGATCCCCCATGTTGTGCAAAA
AAGCGGTTAGCTCCTTCGGTCCTCCGATCGTTGTCAGAAGTAAGTTGGCCGCAGTGTTATCACTCATGGT
TATGGCAGCACTGCATAATTCTCTTACTGTCATGCCATCCGTAAGATGCTTTTCTGTGACTGGTGAGTAC
TCAACCAAGTCATTCTGAGAATAGTGTATGCGGCGACCGAGTTGCTCTTGCCCGGCGTCAATACGGGATA
ATACCGCGCCACATAGCAGAACTTTAAAAGTGCTCATCATTGGAAAACGTTCTTCGGGGCGAAAACTCTC
AAGGATCTTACCGCTGTTGAGATCCAGTTCGATGTAACCCACTCGTGCACCCAACTGATCTTCAGCATCT
TTTACTTTCACCAGCGTTTCTGGGTGAGCAAAAACAGGAAGGCAAAATGCCGCAAAAAAGGGAATAAGGG
CGACACGGAAATGTTGAATACTCATACTCTTCCTTTTTCAATATTATTGAAGCATTTATCAGGGTTATTG
TCTCATGAGCGGATACATATTTGAATGTATTTAGAAAAATAAACAAATAGGGGTTCCGCGCACATTTCCC
CGAAAAGTGCCACCTGACGTC
