>Addgene plasmid #66322 | GPR146-Tango | depositor partial sequence | sequence record 113258 | GPR146
ATGTGGTCCTGTAGCTGGTTCAACGGTACCGGGTTGGTCGAAGAGCTTCCGGCGTGCCAGGACCTGCAGC
TGGGACTTAGCCTCCTCAGCCTGCTGGGTCTGGTGGTCGGTGTGCCTGTGGGCTTGTGCTATAATGCGTT
GCTGGTGTTGGCCAACCTGCACTCAAAGGCTTCTATGACCATGCCTGACGTTTACTTTGTTAATATGGCC
GTTGCAGGGCTTGTGTTGAGTGCCTTGGCACCTGTCCATCTGCTCGGGCCTCCCAGCAGCAGGTGGGCTC
TGTGGAGCGTGGGCGGCGAAGTGCATGTCGCCCTCCAGATTCCATTTAATGTATCCTCCCTGGTTGCTAT
GTACAGTACAGCTCTTCTGTCACTGGATCATTACATTGAGCGGGCTCTCCCAAGAACGTATATGGCATCC
GTTTACAACACACGCCACGTATGCGGTTTTGTGTGGGGGGGAGCGCTGTTGACTTCATTTAGTTCTCTGT
TGTTCTACATTTGCAGTCACGTGAGCACCCGGGCCCTCGAATGTGCTAAAATGCAGAACGCCGAGGCAGC
AGATGCTACCCTGGTGTTTATCGGATACGTGGTGCCTGCCCTGGCCACCCTGTATGCATTGGTGCTTCTG
AGTCGCGTCCGAAGGGAAGACACTCCGCTTGATAGGGACACTGGACGGCTGGAACCAAGCGCCCACAGGC
TGTTGGTCGCGACAGTGTGCACCCAATTCGGCCTGTGGACACCCCACTACCTGATCTTGCTCGGGCACAC
CGTGATTATTAGCAGGGGTAAACCAGTGGACGCTCATTATCTTGGGCTGCTCCATTTCGTAAAAGACTTC
TCAAAACTGCTGGCCTTCTCTTCCAGCTTTGTTACGCCCCTCCTGTACAGGTACATGAATCAATCTTTTC
CATCAAAGCTCCAGAGGCTTATGAAAAAGTTGCCCTGCGGCGATCGGCATTGTAGTCCTGACCACATGGG
TGTGCAGCAGGTCTTGGCC
