>Addgene plasmid #66322 | GPR146-Tango | addgene partial sequence | sequence record 118402 | Tet-R 5'-GGCGAGTTTACGGGTTGTTA-3'
CTCTAATGCGCTGTTAATCACTTTACTTTTATCTAATCTTAGCTGGAAGTACAGGTTCTCACCGGTCGAT
GAAGTGTCCTTGGCCAGGGAGGAGCTGGCGGTGGTGCAGGACTCATCTTGGGGACCCAGGCTGGGTGGGG
TGCGTCCACCGGTATCGATGGCCAAGACCTGCTGCACACCCATGTGGTCAGGACTACAATGCCGATCGCC
GCAGGGCAACTTTTTCATAAGCCTCTGGAGCTTTGATGGAAAAGATTGATTCATGTACCTGTACAGGAGG
GGCGTAACAAAGCTGGAAGAGAAGGCCAGCAGTTTTGAGAAGTCTTTTACGAAATGGAGCAGCCCAAGAT
AATGAGCGTCCACTGGTTTACCCCTGCTAATAATCACGGTGTGCCCGAGCAAGATCAGGTAGTGGGGTGT
CCACAGGCCGAATTGGGTGCACACTGTCGCGACCAACAGCCTGTGGGCGCTTGGTTCCAGCCGTCCAGTG
TCCCTATCAAGCGGAGTGTCTTCCCTTCGGACGCGACTCAGAAGCACCAATGCATACAGGGTGGCCAGGG
CAGGCACCACGTATCCGATAAACACCAGGGTAGCATCTGCTGCCTCGGCGTTCTGCATTTTAGCACATTC
GAGGGCCCGGGTGCTCACGTGACTGCAAATGTAGAACAACAGAGAACTAAATGAAGTCAACAGCGCTCCC
CCCCACACAAAACCGCATACGTGGCGTGTGTTGTAAACGGATGCCATATACGTTCTTGGGAGAGCCCGCT
CAATGTAATGATCCAGTGACAGAAGAGCTGTACTGTACATAGCAACCAGGGAGGATACATTAAATGGAAT
CTGGAGGGCGACATGCACTTCGCCGCCCACGCTCCACAGAGCCCACCTGCTGCTGGGAGGCCCGAGCAGA
TGGACAGGTGCCAAGGCACTCAACACAAGCCCTGCAACGGCCATATTAACAAAGTAAACGTCAGGCATGG
TCATA
